Addgene plasmid #147016: pETM-41P-DmGW182_700-861_N
Purpose: Bacterial Expression of DmGW182_700-861
Depositing lab: Elisa Izaurralde. Depositing organization: Max Planck Institute for Developmental Biology.
Backbone
  Vector backbone: Unknown
  Vector type: Bacterial Expression
Growth in bacteria
  Bacterial resistance: Kanamycin, 50 μg/mL
  Growth temperature: 37°C
  Growth strain: DH5alpha
  Copy number: Low Copy
Gene/Insert
  Gene/Insert name: DmGW182_700-861
  Species: D. melanogaster (fly)
  Mutation: Two non silent mutations V704A and N799S and one silent mutation G2295A compared to the sequence given by NM_166780 varA
  Entrez Gene: gw (a.k.a. Dmel_CG31992, CG11484, CG31992, CG9905, Dmel\CG31992, GQ182, GW, GW182, Gw, Gw182, anon-EST:Posey205, dGW182, gw182)
  Cloning method: Unknown
Terms and licenses: Academic/Nonprofit Terms; Industry Terms: Not Available to Industry
Depositor comments: Plasmids from this collection were made available to the research community and donated after the lab closed. Please note that the sequence provided by the depositing laboratory may be theoretical/predicted or based on Sanger sequencing results. There may be discrepancies between sequencing results obtained by Addgene and the depositor sequence. If an Addgene verified sequence is not available, please contact before placing your order to request that our lab fully sequence the plasmid.
How to cite: pETM-41P-DmGW182_700-861_N was a gift from Elisa Izaurralde (Addgene plasmid # 147016 ; http://n2t.net/addgene:147016 ; RRID:Addgene_147016)
