[The description below was written by a language model from this plasmid's Addgene catalogue record and pLannotate feature annotations shown in this document.]
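Description:
pETM-41P-DmGW182_700-861_N is a 5,890-nt bacterial expression plasmid for producing a fragment of Drosophila melanogaster GW182 (the gw gene product) spanning residues 700–861. The catalogue lists the backbone as unknown, although the name and annotated features point to a pETM-41-type, pET-style T7 vector. It is propagated in E. coli through a ColE1/pMB1-family origin accompanied by the rop gene and the pBR322 bom region. This is consistent with the low copy number stated in the record. Selection is by kanamycin, conferred by the aph(3')-Ia aminoglycoside phosphotransferase gene. Two tetracycline-resistance fragments and a predicted E. coli open reading frame are also annotated. These appear to be non-functional remnants of the pBR322-derived backbone.

The expression cassette is driven by a T7 promoter followed by the phage T7 gene 10 ribosome binding site, so transcription depends on a host that supplies T7 RNA polymerase. No lac operator or lacI gene is annotated in the feature table. The reading frame begins with a histidine tag and a signal-sequence-free maltose binding protein, which stays cytosolic and serves as a solubility and affinity partner. The GW182 fragment follows after a short linker whose content is not annotated, so the record does not state whether a protease cleavage site is present. Downstream lie a His-tag-like stretch, a short match to a T7 gene 10B-derived element and the T7 terminator. Whether the downstream His sequence is translated depends on a stop codon that the table does not show. Relative to the reference transcript, the insert carries two amino-acid changes, V704A and N799S, plus one silent substitution. The stated purpose is recombinant expression of this GW182 region in bacteria. The depositor notes that the supplied sequence may be theoretical.
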