Features (pLannotate 1.2.2; 15 found; start..end, strand, type, name):
      4..819     -  CDS            KanR: aminoglycoside phosphotransferase; aph(3')-Ia; confers resistance to kanamycin in bacteria or G418 (Geneticin®) in eukaryotes
    941..1529    +  rep_origin     ori: high-copy-number ColE1/pMB1/pBR322/pUC origin of replication
   1715..1857    -  misc_feature   bom: basis of mobility region from pBR322
   1959..2150    -  CDS            rop: Rop protein, which maintains plasmids at low copy number; rop
   2167..2547    +  CDS            YPB1_ECOLX: Protein predicted: Swiss-Prot protein existence level 4. From Escherichia coli.
   2789..3689    -  CDS            TcR (fragment): tetracycline efflux protein; tet; confers resistance to tetracycline
   3711..3729    +  promoter       T7 promoter: promoter for bacteriophage T7 RNA polymerase
   3761..3783    +  RBS            RBS: efficient ribosome binding site from bacteriophage T7 gene 10 (Olins and Rangwala, 1989)
   3796..3814    +  CDS            7xHis (fragment): 6xHis affinity tag
   3817..4917    +  CDS            MBP: maltose binding protein from E. coli; malE (mutated); This version of the gene does not encode a signal sequence, so MBP will remain in the cytosol.
   4993..5487    +  CDS            gw (fragment): GAWKY_DROME - Also known as GW182 From Drosophila melanogaster (Fruit fly).
   5506..5523    +  CDS            9xHis (fragment): 9xHis affinity tag
   5533..5582    +  CDS            SET1 (fragment): solubility-enhancement tag derived from T7 phage gene 10B
   5590..5637    +  terminator     T7 terminator: transcription terminator for bacteriophage T7 RNA polymerase
   5663..5890    -  CDS            TcR (fragment): tetracycline efflux protein; tet; confers resistance to tetracycline
>Addgene plasmid #147016 | pETM-41P-DmGW182_700-861_N | depositor full sequence | sequence record 289463 | Full Sequence
TTCTTAGAAAAACTCATCGAGCATCAAATGAAACTGCAATTTATTCATATCAGGATTATCAATACCATAT
TTTTGAAAAAGCCGTTTCTGTAATGAAGGAGAAAACTCACCGAGGCAGTTCCATAGGATGGCAAGATCCT
GGTATCGGTCTGCGATTCCGACTCGTCCAACATCAATACAACCTATTAATTTCCCCTCGTCAAAAATAAG
GTTATCAAGTGAGAAATCACCATGAGTGACGACTGAATCCGGTGAGAATGGCAAAAGCTTATGCATTTCT
TTCCAGACTTGTTCAACAGGCCAGCCATTACGCTCGTCATCAAAATCACTCGCATCAACCAAACCGTTAT
TCATTCGTGATTGCGCCTGAGCGAGACGAAATACGCGATCGCTGTTAAAAGGACAATTACAAACAGGAAT
CGAATGCAACCGGCGCAGGAACACTGCCAGCGCATCAACAATATTTTCACCTGAATCAGGATATTCTTCT
AATACCTGGAATGCTGTTTTCCCGGGGATCGCAGTGGTGAGTAACCATGCATCATCAGGAGTACGGATAA
AATGCTTGATGGTCGGAAGAGGCATAAATTCCGTCAGCCAGTTTAGTCTGACCATCTCATCTGTAACATC
ATTGGCAACGCTACCTTTGCCATGTTTCAGAAACAACTCTGGCGCATCGGGCTTCCCATACAATCGATAG
ATTGTCGCACCTGATTGCCCGACATTATCGCGAGCCCATTTATACCCATATAAATCAGCATCCATGTTGG
AATTTAATCGCGGCCTCGAGCAAGACGTTTCCCGTTGAATATGGCTCATAACACCCCTTGTATTACTGTT
TATGTAAGCAGACAGTTTTATTGTTCATGACCAAAATCCCTTAACGTGAGTTTTCGTTCCACTGAGCGTC
AGACCCCGTAGAAAAGATCAAAGGATCTTCTTGAGATCCTTTTTTTCTGCGCGTAATCTGCTGCTTGCAA
ACAAAAAAACCACCGCTACCAGCGGTGGTTTGTTTGCCGGATCAAGAGCTACCAACTCTTTTTCCGAAGG
TAACTGGCTTCAGCAGAGCGCAGATACCAAATACTGTCCTTCTAGTGTAGCCGTAGTTAGGCCACCACTT
CAAGAACTCTGTAGCACCGCCTACATACCTCGCTCTGCTAATCCTGTTACCAGTGGCTGCTGCCAGTGGC
GATAAGTCGTGTCTTACCGGGTTGGACTCAAGACGATAGTTACCGGATAAGGCGCAGCGGTCGGGCTGAA
CGGGGGGTTCGTGCACACAGCCCAGCTTGGAGCGAACGACCTACACCGAACTGAGATACCTACAGCGTGA
GCTATGAGAAAGCGCCACGCTTCCCGAAGGGAGAAAGGCGGACAGGTATCCGGTAAGCGGCAGGGTCGGA
ACAGGAGAGCGCACGAGGGAGCTTCCAGGGGGAAACGCCTGGTATCTTTATAGTCCTGTCGGGTTTCGCC
ACCTCTGACTTGAGCGTCGATTTTTGTGATGCTCGTCAGGGGGGCGGAGCCTATGGAAAAACGCCAGCAA
CGCGGCCTTTTTACGGTTCCTGGCCTTTTGCTGGCCTTTTGCTCACATGTTCTTTCCTGCGTTATCCCCT
GATTCTGTGGATAACCGTATTACCGCCTTTGAGTGAGCTGATACCGCTCGCCGCAGCCGAACGACCGAGC
GCAGCGAGTCAGTGAGCGAGGAAGCGGAAGAGCGCCTGATGCGGTATTTTCTCCTTACGCATCTGTGCGG
TATTTCACACCGCATATATGGTGCACTCTCAGTACAATCTGCTCTGATGCCGCATAGTTAAGCCAGTATA
CACTCCGCTATCGCTACGTGACTGGGTCATGGCTGCGCCCCGACACCCGCCAACACCCGCTGACGCGCCC
TGACGGGCTTGTCTGCTCCCGGCATCCGCTTACAGACAAGCTGTGACCGTCTCCGGGAGCTGCATGTGTC
AGAGGTTTTCACCGTCATCACCGAAACGCGCGAGGCAGCTGCGGTAAAGCTCATCAGCGTGGTCGTGAAG
CGATTCACAGATGTCTGCCTGTTCATCCGCGTCCAGCTCGTTGAGTTTCTCCAGAAGCGTTAATGTCTGG
CTTCTGATAAAGCGGGCCATGTTAAGGGCGGTTTTTTCCTGTTTGGTCACTGATGCCTCCGTGTAAGGGG
GATTTCTGTTCATGGGGGTAATGATACCGATGAAACGAGAGAGGATGCTCACGATACGGGTTACTGATGA
TGAACATGCCCGGTTACTGGAACGTTGTGAGGGTAAACAACTGGCGGTATGGATGCGGCGGGACCAGAGA
AAAATCACTCAGGGTCAATGCCAGCGCTTCGTTAATACAGATGTAGGTGTTCCACAGGGTAGCCAGCAGC
ATCCTGCGATGCAGATCCGGAACATAATGGTGCAGGGCGCTGACTTCCGCGTTTCCAGACTTTACGAAAC
ACGGAAACCGAAGACCATTCATGTTGTTGCTCAGGTCGCAGACGTTTTGCAGCAGCAGTCGCTTCACGTT
CGCTCGCGTATCGGTGATTCATTCTGCTAACCAGTAAGGCAACCCCGCCAGCCTAGCCGGGTCCTCAACG
ACAGGAGCACGATCATGCGCACCCGTGGCCAGGACCCAACGCTGCCCGAGATGCGCCGCGTGCGGCTGCT
GGAGATGGCGGACGCGATGGATATGTTCTGCCAAGGGTTGGTTTGCGCATTCACAGTTCTCCGCAAGAAT
TGATTGGCTCCAATTCTTGGAGTGGTGAATCCGTTAGCGAGGTGCCGCCGGCTTCCATTCAGGTCGAGGT
GGCCCGGCTCCATGCACCGCGACGCAACGCGGGGAGGCAGACAAGGTATAGGGCGGCGCCTACAATCCAT
GCCAACCCGTTCCATGTGCTCGCCGAGGCGGCATAAATCGCCGTGACGATCAGCGGTCCAGTGATCGAAG
TTAGGCTGGTAAGAGCCGCGAGCGATCCTTGAAGCTGTCCCTGATGGTCGTCATCTACCTGCCTGGACAG
CATGGCCTGCAACGCGGGCATCCCGATGCCGCCGGAAGCGAGAAGAATCATAATGGGGAAGGCCATCCAG
CCTCGCGTCGCGAACGCCAGCAAGACGTAGCCCAGCGCGTCGGCCGCCATGCCGGCGATAATGGCCTGCT
TCTCGCCGAAACGTTTGGTGGCGGGACCAGTGACGAAGGCTTGAGCGAGGGCGTGCAAGATTCCGAATAC
CGCAAGCGACAGGCCGATCATCGTCGCGCTCCAGCGAAAGCGGTCCTCGCCGAAAATGACCCAGAGCGCT
GCCGGCACCTGTCCTACGAGTTGCATGATAAAGAAGACAGTCATAAGTGCGGCGACGATAGTCATGCCCC
GCGCCCACCGGAAGGAGCTGACTGGGTTGAAGGCTCTCAAGGGCATCGGTCGACGCTCTCCCTTATGCGA
CTCCTGCATTAGGAAGCAGCCCAGTAGTAGGTTGAGGCCGTTGAGCACCGCCGCCGCAAGGAATGGTGCA
TGCAAGGAGATGGCGCCCAACAGTCCCCCGGCCACGGGGCCTGCCACCATACCCACGCCGAAACAAGCGC
TCATGAGCCCGAAGTGGCGAGCCCGATCTTCCCCATCGGTGATGTCGGCGATATAGGCGCCAGCAACCGC
ACCTGTGGCGCCGGTGATGCCGGCCACGATGCGTCCGGCGTAGAGGATCGAGATCTCGATCCCGCGAAAT
TAATACGACTCACTATAGGGAGACCACAACGGTTTCCCTCTAGAAATAATTTTGTTTAACTTTAAGAAGG
AGATATACCATGAAACATCACCATCACCATCACCCCATGAAAATCGAAGAAGGTAAACTGGTAATCTGGA
TTAACGGCGATAAAGGCTATAACGGTCTCGCTGAAGTCGGTAAGAAATTCGAGAAAGATACCGGAATTAA
AGTCACCGTTGAGCATCCGGATAAACTGGAAGAGAAATTCCCACAGGTTGCGGCAACTGGCGATGGCCCT
GACATTATCTTCTGGGCACACGACCGCTTTGGTGGCTACGCTCAATCTGGCCTGTTGGCTGAAATCACCC
CGGACAAAGCGTTCCAGGACAAGCTGTATCCGTTTACCTGGGATGCCGTACGTTACAACGGCAAGCTGAT
TGCTTACCCGATCGCTGTTGAAGCGTTATCGCTGATTTATAACAAAGATCTGCTGCCGAACCCGCCAAAA
ACCTGGGAAGAGATCCCGGCGCTGGATAAAGAACTGAAAGCGAAAGGTAAGAGCGCGCTGATGTTCAACC
TGCAAGAACCGTACTTCACCTGGCCGCTGATTGCTGCTGACGGGGGTTATGCGTTCAAGTATGAAAACGG
CAAGTACGACATTAAAGACGTGGGCGTGGATAACGCTGGCGCGAAAGCGGGTCTGACCTTCCTGGTTGAC
CTGATTAAAAACAAACACATGAATGCAGACACCGATTACTCCATCGCAGAAGCTGCCTTTAATAAAGGCG
AAACAGCGATGACCATCAACGGCCCGTGGGCATGGTCCAACATCGACACCAGCAAAGTGAATTATGGTGT
AACGGTACTGCCGACCTTCAAGGGTCAACCATCCAAACCGTTCGTTGGCGTGCTGAGCGCAGGTATTAAC
GCCGCCAGTCCGAACAAAGAGCTGGCAAAAGAGTTCCTCGAAAACTATCTGCTGACTGATGAAGGTCTGG
AAGCGGTTAATAAAGACAAACCGCTGGGTGCCGTAGCGCTGAAGTCTTACGAGGAAGAGTTGGCGAAAGA
TCCACGTATTGCCGCCACTATGGAAAACGCCCAGAAAGGTGAAATCATGCCGAACATCCCGCAGATGTCC
GCTTTCTGGTATGCCGTGCGTACTGCGGTGATCAACGCCGCCAGCGGTCGTCAGACTGTCGATGAAGCCC
TGAAAGACGCGCAGACTAATTCGAGCTCGAACAACAACAACAATAACAATAACAACAACCCCATGAGCCT
GGAAGTTCTGTTTCAGGGCCCCGCCATGGCAGGAGCAGCCTCTGCAAATATAGCAGCAAATACAAACAAC
CAACCGTCTGGTCAGCAAATTCGCATGCTAGGCCAGCAAATTCAGTTGGCCATTCATAGTGGTTTCATAT
CTAGTCAGATATTGACTCAACCGCTAACTCAAACAACCCTTAACCTTTTAAACCAACTTCTTAGCAATAT
TAAGCATCTCCAGGCTGCACAGCAATCCCTTACCCGCGGGGGAAATGTCAATCCAATGGCAGTGAATGTG
GCTATATCTAAATACAAGCAGCAAATCCAGAATTTACAGAACCAGATAAGTGCACAACAGGCTGTGTATG
TAAAACAGCAAAATATGCAACCAACTTCACAACAACAACAGCCCCAACAACAGCAACTTCCTTCTGTTCA
TCTAAGTAACTCAGGCAACGACTATTTAAGAGGTCACGATGCAATAAATAATTTGCAAAGCAACTTTTCT
GAGCTCAATATTAATAAGCCAAGTGGATAGGCGGCCGCACTCGAGCACCACCACCACCACCACTGAGATC
CGGCTGCTAACAAAGCCCGAAAGGAAGCTGAGTTGGCTGCTGCCACCGCTGAGCAATAACTAGCATAACC
CCTTGGGGCCTCTAAACGGGTCTTGAGGGGTTTTTTGCTGAAAGGAGGAACTATATCCGGATATCCACAG
GACGGGTGTGGTCGCCATGATCGCGTAGTCGATAGTGGCTCCAAGTAGCGAAGCGAGCAGGACTGGGCGG
CGGCCAAAGCGGTCGGACAGTGCTCCGAGAACGGGTGCGCATAGAAATTGCATCAACGCATATAGCGCTA
GCAGCACGCCATAGTGACTGGCGATGCTGTCGGAATGGACGATATCCCGCAAGAGGCCCGGCAGTACCGG
CATAACCAAG
